Addgene plasmid #66811: pMU131
Purpose: (Empty Backbone) Shuttle vector with gram-positive origin of replication isolated from a native plasmid of Thermoanaerobacterium saccharolyticum B6A-RI
Depositing lab: Lee Lynd. Depositing organization: Dartmouth College and Medical School. Publication: Natural competence in Thermoanaerobacter and Thermoanaerobacterium species. Shaw AJ, Hogsett DA, Lynd LR. Appl Environ Microbiol. 2010 Jul;76(14):4713-9. doi: 10.1128/AEM.00402-10. Epub 2010 May 14. PubMed 20472726.
Backbone
  Vector backbone: pUC19
  Backbone manufacturer: Joachim Messing lab
  Backbone size (bp): 6403
  Vector type: Bacterial Expression
Growth in bacteria
  Bacterial resistance: Kanamycin, 50 μg/mL
  Growth temperature: 37°C
  Growth strain: Top10
  Copy number: Unknown
Terms and licenses: Academic/Nonprofit Terms; Industry Terms: Not Available to Industry
How to cite: pMU131 was a gift from Lee Lynd (Addgene plasmid # 66811 ; http://n2t.net/addgene:66811 ; RRID:Addgene_66811)
