[The description below was written by a language model from this plasmid's Addgene catalogue record and pLannotate feature annotations shown in this document.]
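Description:
pMU131 is an empty-backbone shuttle vector built on pUC19, designed to replicate both in Escherichia coli and in Gram-positive thermophilic anaerobes. According to the catalogue entry, its Gram-positive origin of replication was isolated from a native plasmid of Thermoanaerobacterium saccharolyticum B6A-RI. The automated feature table does not annotate this origin. It leaves roughly the first 2.3 kb of the 6,403 bp sequence without features, which may be where the Thermoanaerobacterium replicon lies, but the record does not confirm its position or components.

The annotated part of the plasmid shows the pUC-derived scaffold: a high-copy ColE1/pMB1-type origin for propagation in E. coli, the β-lactamase gene with its own promoter, the lac promoter, operator and CAP binding site, the pUC18/19 multiple cloning site, and remnants of lacZα, lacI, rop and bom. Between the cloning site and the lac regulatory region sits an aphA-3 aminoglycoside phosphotransferase gene conferring kanamycin resistance, which is the selection listed for E. coli and is a marker type that can also function in Gram-positive hosts. It is preceded by two adjacent fragments matching a streptothricin acetyltransferase (satA), which appear to be partial and probably travelled with the kanamycin cassette. No dedicated promoter for this cassette is annotated.

No insert is present. The plasmid serves as a replicating carrier for introducing cloned DNA into Thermoanaerobacterium and related organisms, and the associated work concerns natural competence in Thermoanaerobacter and Thermoanaerobacterium species, where such a vector would be useful for testing transformation.
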