Features (pLannotate 1.2.2; 14 found; start..end, strand, type, name):
   2350..2405    +  misc_feature   MCS: pUC18/19 multiple cloning site
   2417..2611    +  CDS            satA (fragment): STA_BACSU - Also known as yyaR. Experimental evidence at protein level: Swiss-Prot protein existence level 1. Involved in resistance to streptothricin, a broad-spectrum antibiotic produced by streptomycetes. Detoxifies streptothricin via acetylation of the beta amino group of the first beta-lysyl moiety of streptothricin. From Bacillus subtilis (strain 168).
   2610..2855    +  CDS            satA (fragment): STA_BACSU - Also known as yyaR. Experimental evidence at protein level: Swiss-Prot protein existence level 1. Involved in resistance to streptothricin, a broad-spectrum antibiotic produced by streptomycetes. Detoxifies streptothricin via acetylation of the beta amino group of the first beta-lysyl moiety of streptothricin. From Bacillus subtilis (strain 168).
   2951..3745    +  CDS            KanR: aminoglycoside phosphotransferase; aphA-3; confers resistance to kanamycin
   3810..3826    -  protein_bind   lac operator: The lac repressor binds to the lac operator to inhibit transcription in E. coli. This inhibition can be relieved by adding lactose or isopropyl-β-D-thiogalactopyranoside (IPTG). lac repressor encoded by lacI
   3834..3864    -  promoter       lac promoter: promoter for the E. coli lac operon
   3879..3900    -  protein_bind   CAP binding site: CAP binding activates transcription in the presence of cAMP. E. coli catabolite activator protein
   3913..4005    -  CDS            lacI (fragment): lac repressor; lacI; The lac repressor binds to the lac operator to inhibit transcription in E. coli. This inhibition can be relieved by adding lactose or isopropyl-β-D-thiogalactopyranoside (IPTG).
   4188..4776    -  rep_origin     ori: high-copy-number ColE1/pMB1/pBR322/pUC origin of replication
   4947..5807    -  CDS            AmpR: β-lactamase; bla; confers resistance to ampicillin, carbenicillin, and related antibiotics
   5808..5912    -  promoter       AmpR promoter: bla
   6007..6042    +  CDS            rop (fragment): Rop protein, which maintains plasmids at low copy number; rop
   6144..6243    +  misc_feature   bom (fragment): basis of mobility region from pBR322
   6249..3       -  CDS            lacZα (fragment) (across the origin): LacZα fragment of β-galactosidase; lacZ fragment
>Addgene plasmid #66811 | pMU131 | depositor full sequence | sequence record 117172 | pMU131 sequence 6403 bps
AATTGACAAAGTTTTCTATTTGTGTTAACATTGTTTATATAATAGTGAACAGTGTTAAGATTAAATGTGA
GGTGTTTGTATGGATATTAATGATTATAAAGAGAAGGGACTTTATTTATTAAGTAGTATGGATGATTTTA
TTAAAATTAATGATTTGTTTATGGGTAAAGTTGTTTCTCCTGGCTATGTTGCTTCGGTTTTTGGTGTTTC
CAGGTCTACTGTTACACAATGGATTCAAAGACGTAAAATTAGAGCTTTTAAGTATAAAGGTAAGGAAGGT
GACTATATGGTTATACCTATTGCTGATATTATTGATTACAAAAGATTGAGTAATAATGATTTTATTTATG
ATAAGTTAGTGAGGTGATTTATTTTATGTTTGACGATAGCTATGTTGTTAATGAGTGTTCGTCTAATGTT
AGTGAAAATGATAGAGATTTTTGTAGTTTGGTTGGTCGTTTTATGATTATTAATGGTATAGATAAGTTGG
TTATTAAGATTAATAGAAAATTTAATAGGAAATCTTTAAGTTTAGATTTTAGTGTTGATTTATTCCCTTC
TATCAAAGTTTCTGAATTAGTTTTTTTTGATGAGTTTAACAAAACGTGTGGTTTTTATTTTTCTTTTAAT
TCTTTTACAATTTTTAAGGCTTTTAGAGATGTTCATAATCATAATAAAATATCATTTTATTTTGCATAAT
TTCGGGTCTGGGCCGCAGACCAGGCCCAGTGCTAACAATATTAATTTTTAATGTTAGGAATTGTTTAATT
CTTAATTGTGTTTTTAAAGGTAGAATAATTACCCATTCGCCCTTTAGCCAACAAAAATTAAGGAGGTATA
AACATGGATAAAATGGATTTGATTCTTCAAGATGAAAGACTGGGTGAGATATTTAAAGATATAGATTTAA
CAGATAATGAAAAGAGATATCTTAAATGGTTATGGAAATGGGATTATGAAACACGTGATACTTTTGTATC
AATTTTTTTGAAGCTAAAAAATGGTGGAAAATGATTTTTTTCTTATCTTGATATATTAGAAAAAAGCGTA
CTCACGAAGTAAGAATTTGTAAAAAAAGAAGGGGGGATTTTTTTGGATGAGAGTTTGTACAAGCAGATTT
TAAGTAATATTATTATTACTCGTGATTATTGTAAAAATGTTTTAGATAATATAAAGTTCAATGAAAAAAT
AATTGATTATTATGTTATGTTACAAAATGATGTTTTTATTGATTTTACTAATAAAATAAATTCAATAAGG
GATTGTAATAAATATTGGTATTTGGATGTTTATAAAAAGCAGAAAATAAAGGATTTTAAAAAGACTAATT
TGTGTAAAGATAAGTTCTGTAATAATTGTAAGAAAGTTAAACAGGCTTCAAGAATGCAAAAATATATTCC
TGAATTACAGAAATACAAAGATGGCTTATATCATTTTATATTTACTGTTGAAAATGTGCCAGGTAGTGAA
TTAAGAGATACTATTGATAGGTTGTTTAAGTCTTTTAAGTCATTTACAAGGTATTTAAGTGGTAATCTTA
AAATAAAAGGTGTTAATTTTGATAAATGGGGTTATAAAGGCTGTGTAAGGTCTTTAGAGGTAACTTATAG
TATGATTGATAATCATATTATGTATCATCCACACTTGCATGTTGCGATGATATTAGATCCTTTTTACGAT
GGTTTTAATGTTGAAAGGATGCATATAATTAATAAGTTTAGTTATAGCTATGGTGTTTTAAAAAGGTTGT
TTACTGATGATGAATTATTAATTCAAAAAATTTGGTATTTATTGTTTAATAATATTGAGGTTAACATGGC
CAATATAAATAATTTAGAGGATGGTTATTCTTGTTTAGTTAATAAGTTTAGTGATTATGATTATGCGGAG
CTGTTTAAGTATATTTGTAAAAATACTGATGAACAAGGTTTACTTATGACTTATGATATTTTTAAAGATT
TATATTTTGCATTACATAATGTTCATCAGATACAAGGCTATGGTTGTTTATATAATATAAGAGATGATAC
TCAATTAGATTTAAAGGTTGATGACATTTATAATGATTTGATTGATTTATTACAAGTTACAGAAAATCCT
ATACAGTCTATGGAAACTGTACAGGATTTATTAAAGGATACTGAATATACAATAATAAGCCGTAAGCGTA
TATTTAAGTATCTAACACAATTATATCATAAGGATTGATATTTATACCGTCTGTCGGACTCATGCGGAGG
GGGACTTGAGGGGGTCTCCCCTCGCATTGTACGACAGACGGTATTATTATTATACAAATTTTTTTTATGT
AATTTTTTTTGTGTAATTTTTTTATACAAATAATATTTCAATTCGAGCTCGGTACCCGGGGATCCTCTAG
AGTCGACCTGCAGGCATGCAAGCTTGGCTGCAGGTCGATAAACCCAGCGAACCATTTGAGGTGATAGGTA
AGATTATACCGAGGTATGAAAACGAGAATTGGACCTTTACAGAATTACTCTATGAAGCGCCATATTTAAA
AAGCTACCAAGACGAAGAGGATGAAGAGGATGAGGAGGCAGATTGCCTTGAATATATTGACAATACTGAT
AAGATAATATATCTTTTATATAGAAGATATCGCCGTATGTAAGGATTTCAGGGGGCAAGGCATAGGCAGC
GCGCTTATCAATATATCTATAGAATGGGCAAAGCATAAAAACTTGCATGGACTAATGCTTGAAACCCAGG
ACAATAACCTTATAGCTTGTAAATTCTATCATAATTGTGGTTTCAAAATCGGCTCCGTCGATACTATGTT
ATACGCCAACTTTGAAAACAACTTTGAAAAAGCTGTTTTCTGGTATTTAAGGTTTTAGAATGCAAGGAAC
AGTGAATTGGAGTTCGTCTTGTTATAATTAGCTTCTTGGGGTATCTTTAAATACTGTAGAAAAGAGGAAG
GAAATAATAAATGGCTAAAATGAGAATATCACCGGAATTGAAAAAACTGATCGAAAAATACCGCTGCGTA
AAAGATACGGAAGGAATGTCTCCTGCTAAGGTATATAAGCTGGTGGGAGAAAATGAAAACCTATATTTAA
AAATGACGGACAGCCGGTATAAAGGGACCACCTATGATGTGGAACGGGAAAAGGACATGATGCTATGGCT
GGAAGGAAAGCTGCCTGTTCCAAAGGTCCTGCACTTTGAACGGCATGATGGCTGGAGCAATCTGCTCATG
AGTGAGGCCGATGGCGTCCTTTGCTCGGAAGAGTATGAAGATGAACAAAGCCCTGAAAAGATTATCGAGC
TGTATGCGGAGTGCATCAGGCTCTTTCACTCCATCGACATATCGGATTGTCCCTATACGAATAGCTTAGA
CAGCCGCTTAGCCGAATTGGATTACTTACTGAATAACGATCTGGCCGATGTGGATTGCGAAAACTGGGAA
GAAGACACTCCATTTAAAGATCCGCGCGAGCTGTATGATTTTTTAAAGACGGAAAAGCCCGAAGAGGAAC
TTGTCTTTTCCCACGGCGACCTGGGAGACAGCAACATCTTTGTGAAAGATGGCAAAGTAAGTGGCTTTAT
TGATCTTGGGAGAAGCGGCAGGGCGGACAAGTGGTATGACATTGCCTTCTGCGTCCGGTCGATCAGGGAG
GATATCGGGGAAGAACAGTATGTCGAGCTATTTTTTGACTTACTGGGGATCAAGCCTGATTGGGAGAAAA
TAAAATATTATATTTTACTGGATGAATTGTTTTAGTACCTAGATTTAGATGTCTAAAAAGCTTGGCGTAA
TCATGGTCATAGCTGTTTCCTGTGTGAAATTGTTATCCGCTCACAATTCCACACAACATACGAGCCGGAA
GCATAAAGTGTAAAGCCTGGGGTGCCTAATGAGTGAGCTAACTCACATTAATTGCGTTGCGCTCACTGCC
CGCTTTCCAGTCGGGAAACCTGTCGTGCCAGCTGCATTAATGAATCGGCCAACGCGCGGGGAGAGGCGGT
TTGCGTATTGGGCGCTCTTCCGCTTCCTCGCTCACTGACTCGCTGCGCTCGGTCGTTCGGCTGCGGCGAG
CGGTATCAGCTCACTCAAAGGCGGTAATACGGTTATCCACAGAATCAGGGGATAACGCAGGAAAGAACAT
GTGAGCAAAAGGCCAGCAAAAGGCCAGGAACCGTAAAAAGGCCGCGTTGCTGGCGTTTTTCCATAGGCTC
CGCCCCCCTGACGAGCATCACAAAAATCGACGCTCAAGTCAGAGGTGGCGAAACCCGACAGGACTATAAA
GATACCAGGCGTTTCCCCCTGGAAGCTCCCTCGTGCGCTCTCCTGTTCCGACCCTGCCGCTTACCGGATA
CCTGTCCGCCTTTCTCCCTTCGGGAAGCGTGGCGCTTTCTCATAGCTCACGCTGTAGGTATCTCAGTTCG
GTGTAGGTCGTTCGCTCCAAGCTGGGCTGTGTGCACGAACCCCCCGTTCAGCCCGACCGCTGCGCCTTAT
CCGGTAACTATCGTCTTGAGTCCAACCCGGTAAGACACGACTTATCGCCACTGGCAGCAGCCACTGGTAA
CAGGATTAGCAGAGCGAGGTATGTAGGCGGTGCTACAGAGTTCTTGAAGTGGTGGCCTAACTACGGCTAC
ACTAGAAGGACAGTATTTGGTATCTGCGCTCTGCTGAAGCCAGTTACCTTCGGAAAAAGAGTTGGTAGCT
CTTGATCCGGCAAACAAACCACCGCTGGTAGCGGTGGTTTTTTTGTTTGCAAGCAGCAGATTACGCGCAG
AAAAAAAGGATCTCAAGAAGATCCTTTGATCTTTTCTACGGGGTCTGACGCTCAGTGGAACGAAAACTCA
CGTTAAGGGATTTTGGTCATGAGATTATCAAAAAGGATCTTCACCTAGATCCTTTTAAATTAAAAATGAA
GTTTTAAATCAATCTAAAGTATATATGAGTAAACTTGGTCTGACAGTTACCAATGCTTAATCAGTGAGGC
ACCTATCTCAGCGATCTGTCTATTTCGTTCATCCATAGTTGCCTGACTCCCCGTCGTGTAGATAACTACG
ATACGGGAGGGCTTACCATCTGGCCCCAGTGCTGCAATGATACCGCGAGACCCACGCTCACCGGCTCCAG
ATTTATCAGCAATAAACCAGCCAGCCGGAAGGGCCGAGCGCAGAAGTGGTCCTGCAACTTTATCCGCCTC
CATCCAGTCTATTAATTGTTGCCGGGAAGCTAGAGTAAGTAGTTCGCCAGTTAATAGTTTGCGCAACGTT
GTTGCCATTGCTACAGGCATCGTGGTGTCACGCTCGTCGTTTGGTATGGCTTCATTCAGCTCCGGTTCCC
AACGATCAAGGCGAGTTACATGATCCCCCATGTTGTGCAAAAAAGCGGTTAGCTCCTTCGGTCCTCCGAT
CGTTGTCAGAAGTAAGTTGGCCGCAGTGTTATCACTCATGGTTATGGCAGCACTGCATAATTCTCTTACT
GTCATGCCATCCGTAAGATGCTTTTCTGTGACTGGTGAGTACTCAACCAAGTCATTCTGAGAATAGTGTA
TGCGGCGACCGAGTTGCTCTTGCCCGGCGTCAATACGGGATAATACCGCGCCACATAGCAGAACTTTAAA
AGTGCTCATCATTGGAAAACGTTCTTCGGGGCGAAAACTCTCAAGGATCTTACCGCTGTTGAGATCCAGT
TCGATGTAACCCACTCGTGCACCCAACTGATCTTCAGCATCTTTTACTTTCACCAGCGTTTCTGGGTGAG
CAAAAACAGGAAGGCAAAATGCCGCAAAAAAGGGAATAAGGGCGACACGGAAATGTTGAATACTCATACT
CTTCCTTTTTCAATATTATTGAAGCATTTATCAGGGTTATTGTCTCATGAGCGGATACATATTTGAATGT
ATTTAGAAAAATAAACAAATAGGGGTTCCGCGCACATTTCCCCGAAAAGTGCCACCTGACGTCTAAGAAA
CCATTATTATCATGACATTAACCTATAAAAATAGGCGTATCACGAGGCCCTTTCGTCTCGCGCGTTTCGG
TGATGACGGTGAAAACCTCTGACACATGCAGCTCCCGGAGACGGTCACAGCTTGTCTGTAAGCGGATGCC
GGGAGCAGACAAGCCCGTCAGGGCGCGTCAGCGGGTGTTGGCGGGTGTCGGGGCTGGCTTAACTATGCGG
CATCAGAGCAGATTGTACTGAGAGTGCACCATATGCGGTGTGAAATACCGCACAGATGCGTAAGGAGAAA
ATACCGCATCAGGCGCCATTCGCCATTCAGGCTGCGCAACTGTTGGGAAGGGCGATCGGTGCGGGCCTCT
TCGCTATTACGCCAGCTGGCGAAAGGGGGATGTGCTGCAAGGCGATTAAGTTGGGTAACGCCAGGGTTTT
CCCAGTCACGACGTTGTAAAACGACGGCCAGTG
