>Addgene plasmid #66811 | pMU131 | addgene partial sequence | sequence record 117166 | M13-F20 5'-TGTAAAACGACGGCCAGT-3'
ACATTGTTTATATAATAGTGAACAGTGTTAAGATTAAATGTGAGGTGTTTGTATGGATATTAATGATTAT
AAAGAGAAGGGACTTTATTTATTAAGTAGTATGGATGATTTTATTAAAATTAATGATTTGTTTATGGGTA
AAGTTGTTTCTCCTGGCTATGTTGCTTCGGTTTTTGGTGTTTCCAGGTCTACTGTTACACAATGGATTCA
AAGACGTAAAATTAGAGCTTTTAAGTATAAAGGTAAGGAAGGTGACTATATGGTTATACCTATTGCTGAT
ATTATTGATTACAAAAGATTGAGTAATAATGATTTTATTTATGATAAGTTAGTGAGGTGATTTATTTTAT
GTTTGACGATAGCTATGTTGTTAATGAGTGTTCGTCTAATGTTAGTGAAAATGATAGAGATTTTTGTAGT
TTGGTTGGTCGTTTTATGATTATTAATGGTATAGATAAGTTGGTTATTAAGATTAATAGAAAATTTAATA
GGAAATCTTTAAGTTTAGATTTTAGTGTTGATTTATTCCCTTCTATCAAAGTTTCTGAATTAGTTTTTTT
TGATGAGTTTAACAAAACGTGTGGTTTTTATTTTTCTTTTAATTCTTTTACAATTTTTAAGGCTTTTAGA
GATGTTCATAATCATAATAAAATATCATTTTATTTTGCATAATTTCGGGTCTGGGCCGCAGACCAGGCCC
AGTGCTAACAATATTAATTTTTAATGTTAGGAATTGTTTAATTCTTAATTGTGTTTTTAAAGGTAGAATA
ATTACCCATTCGCCCTTTAGCCAACAAAA
