>Addgene plasmid #66811 | pMU131 | addgene partial sequence | sequence record 117171 | KanR1-R1 5'-GGTCCCTTTATACCGGCTGTc-3'
TTTTCATTTTCTCCCACCAGCTTATATACCTTAGCAGGAGACATTCCTTCCGTATCTTTTACGCAGCGGT
ATTTTTCGATCAGTTTTTTCAATTCCGGTGATATTCTCATTTTAGCCATTTATTATTTCCTTCCTCTTTT
CTACAGTATTTAAAGATACCCCAAGAAGCTAATTATAACAAGACGAACTCCAATTCACTGTTCCTTGCAT
TCTAAAACCTTAAATACCAGAAAACAGCTTTTTCAAAGTTGTTTTCAAAGTTGGCGTATAACATAGTATC
GACGGAGCCGATTTTGAAACCACAATTATGATAGAATTTACAAGCTATAAGGTTATTGTCCTGGGTTTCA
AGCATTAGTCCATGCAAGTTTTTATGCTTTGCCCATTCTATAGATATATTGATAAGCGCGCTGCCTATGC
CTTGCCCCCTGAAATCCTTACATACGGCGATATCTTCTATATAAAAGATATATTATCTTATCAGTATTGT
CAATATATTCAAGGCAATCTGCCTCCTCATCCTCTTCATCCTCTTCGTCTTGGTAGCTTTTTAAATATGG
CGCTTCATAGAGTAATTCTGTAAAGGTCCAATTCTCGTTTTCATACCTCGGTATAATCTTACCTATCACC
TCAAATGGTTCGCTGGGTTTATCGACCTGCAGCCAAGCTTGCATGCCTGCAGGTCGACTCTAGAGGATCC
CCGGGTACCGAGCTCGAATTGAAATATTATTTGTATAAAAAAATTACACAAAAAAAATTACATAAAAAAA
A
